Addgene plasmid #234714: pTcTurboID-GW
Purpose: (Empty Backbone) Used to express any CDS fused to 3xHA-TurboID (N-terminal) in T. cruzi. Tetracycline regulated. Modified from Alonso et al. (2014).
Depositing lab: Esteban Serra. Depositing organization: Instituto de Biologia Molecular y Celular de Rosario.
Backbone
  Vector backbone: pTcTurboID-GW
  Vector type: Trypanosomatid expression
  Tag / fusion protein: 3xHA (N terminal on backbone)
Growth in bacteria
  Bacterial resistance: Chloramphenicol and Ampicillin, 25 & 100 μg/mL
  Growth temperature: 37°C
  Growth strain: ccdB Survival
  Copy number: High Copy
Gene/Insert
  Gene/Insert name: None
  Tag / fusion protein: 3xHA (N terminal on backbone)
Terms and licenses: Academic/Nonprofit Terms; Industry Terms: Not Available to Industry
Depositor comments: If you want to perform traditional cloning (instead of Gateway recombiantion), it can be achieved by replacing the GFP cassette from pTcTurboID-GW_GFP with the desired CDS using BamHI and EcoRV restriction enzymes. Also, any CDS can be cloned in frame to GFP using only EcoRV. 5' Cloning Site: ClaI (not destroyed), 3' Cloning Site: ClaI (not destroyed).
How to cite: pTcTurboID-GW was a gift from Esteban Serra (Addgene plasmid # 234714 ; http://n2t.net/addgene:234714 ; RRID:Addgene_234714)
