[The description below was written by a language model from this plasmid's Addgene catalogue record and pLannotate feature annotations shown in this document.]
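Description:
pTcTurboID-GW is an empty Gateway destination vector for tetracycline-regulated expression of proteins in the trypanosomatid parasite Trypanosoma cruzi, designed so that any coding sequence recombined into it is produced with an N-terminal 3xHA-TurboID fusion. In E. coli the roughly 11.1 kb plasmid replicates from a high-copy ColE1/pUC-type origin and carries AmpR (β-lactamase). Because the unrecombined Gateway cassette contains the ccdB toxin gene together with a chloramphenicol resistance gene, it is propagated in a ccdB-tolerant strain under combined ampicillin and chloramphenicol selection. An hph hygromycin phosphotransferase gene lies downstream of a second T7 promoter on the opposite strand; it presumably serves as the parasite selection marker, although the record does not say so explicitly.

The expression unit begins with a T7 promoter followed immediately by a tet operator-containing fragment. This arrangement is consistent with the stated tetracycline control and would be expected to require a host line supplying T7 RNA polymerase and Tet repressor, which the record does not specify. Downstream is the TurboID coding sequence, an engineered, highly active E. coli biotin ligase used for proximity labelling. The 3xHA epitope listed in the catalogue is not separately annotated in the feature table. TurboID is followed by the attR1–CmR–ccdB–attR2 cassette, which an LR reaction with an entry clone replaces with the gene of interest, removing ccdB and so counterselecting non-recombinants in standard strains. Multiple T7 terminators flank the transcription units. Large stretches of the sequence are unannotated, and several short annotated fragments (lac elements, rop, bom, SET1, ADH1) look like backbone remnants or chance matches.

The vector is suited to mapping protein neighbourhoods and interactors in T. cruzi by inducible biotinylation, with the HA tag available for detecting the fusion. The depositor notes that a GFP-containing sister plasmid permits conventional restriction cloning instead.
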