Features (pLannotate 1.2.2; 31 found; start..end, strand, type, name):
     10..59      -  CDS            SET1 (fragment): solubility-enhancement tag derived from T7 phage gene 10B
     87..134     -  terminator     T7 terminator: transcription terminator for bacteriophage T7 RNA polymerase
    162..180     +  promoter       T7 promoter: promoter for bacteriophage T7 RNA polymerase
    187..206     +  promoter       PLtetO-1 promoter (fragment): modified phage lambda PL promoter with tet operator sites (Lutz and Bujard, 1997)
    557..1513    +  CDS            TurboID: mutant of the E. coli biotin ligase BioID engineered for improved catalytic efficiency (Branon et al., 2018)
   1559..1683    +  protein_bind   attR1: mutant version of attR; recombination site for the Gateway® LR reaction LR Clonase™
   1708..1738    +  promoter       lac UV5 promoter: E. coli lac promoter with an "up" mutation
   1762..1791    +  promoter       cat promoter (fragment): promoter of the E. coli cat gene encoding chloramphenicol acetyltransferase
   1792..2451    +  CDS            CmR: chloramphenicol acetyltransferase; cat; confers resistance to chloramphenicol
   2630..2788    +  CDS            ccdA (fragment): CCDA_ECO57 - Also known as H, letA. Experimental evidence at protein level: Swiss-Prot protein existence level 1. Antitoxin component of a type II toxin-antitoxin (TA) system which inhibits the post-segregational killing (PSK) of plasmid-free cells, also referred to as a plasmid addiction system. Binds to and blocks the activity of CcdB; will also remove bound CcdB protein from the CcdB-GyrA complex by forming a CcdA-CcdB complex, a process termed rejuvenation. Functions as a transcriptional corepressor for the ccdAB operon, repression also requires CcdB (By similarity). From Escherichia coli
   2793..3095    +  CDS            ccdB: CCDB_ECOLI - Also known as G, letB, letD. Experimental evidence at protein level: Swiss-Prot protein existence level 1. Toxic component of a type II toxin-antitoxin (TA) system, functioning in plasmid maintainence. Responsible for the post- segregational killing (PSK) of plasmid-free cells, also referred to as a plasmid addiction system. Half-life of over 2 hours. Cell killing by CcdB is accompanied by filamentation, defects in chromosome and plasmid segregation, defects in cell division, formation of anucleate cells, decreased DNA synthesis and plasmid loss. Interferes with the activity of DN
   3139..3263    -  protein_bind   attR2: mutant version of attR; recombination site for the Gateway® LR reaction LR Clonase™
   3795..3842    +  terminator     T7 terminator: transcription terminator for bacteriophage T7 RNA polymerase
   3870..3919    +  CDS            SET1 (fragment): solubility-enhancement tag derived from T7 phage gene 10B
   3927..3974    +  terminator     T7 terminator: transcription terminator for bacteriophage T7 RNA polymerase
   4043..4065    -  protein_bind   lac operator (fragment): The lac repressor binds to the lac operator to inhibit transcription in E. coli. This inhibition can be relieved by adding lactose or isopropyl-β-D-thiogalactopyranoside (IPTG). lac repressor encoded by lacI
   4069..4099    -  promoter       lac promoter: promoter for the E. coli lac operon
   4114..4135    -  protein_bind   CAP binding site: CAP binding activates transcription in the presence of cAMP. E. coli catabolite activator protein
   4148..4240    -  CDS            lacI (fragment): lac repressor; lacI; The lac repressor binds to the lac operator to inhibit transcription in E. coli. This inhibition can be relieved by adding lactose or isopropyl-β-D-thiogalactopyranoside (IPTG).
   4423..5011    -  rep_origin     ori: high-copy-number ColE1/pMB1/pBR322/pUC origin of replication
   5182..6042    -  CDS            AmpR: β-lactamase; bla; confers resistance to ampicillin, carbenicillin, and related antibiotics
   6043..6147    -  promoter       AmpR promoter: bla
   6242..6277    +  CDS            rop (fragment): Rop protein, which maintains plasmids at low copy number; rop
   6379..6478    +  misc_feature   bom (fragment): basis of mobility region from pBR322
   6484..6641    -  CDS            lacZα (fragment): LacZα fragment of β-galactosidase; lacZ fragment
   8835..8857    +  misc_feature   MCS (fragment): pBluescript multiple cloning site
   8857..8882    +  misc_feature   MCS (fragment): pBluescript multiple cloning site
   9024..9042    -  promoter       ADH1 promoter (fragment): S. cerevisiae ADH1; promoter for alcohol dehydrogenase 1
   9516..10538   -  CDS            hph: KHYB_ECOLX - Experimental evidence at protein level: Swiss-Prot protein existence level 1. The aminoglycoside phosphotransferases achieve inactivation of their antibiotic substrates by phosphorylation. Only phosphorylates hygromycin and closely related compounds such as demethyl analogs and destomycin. From Escherichia coli.
  11010..11028   -  promoter       T7 promoter: promoter for bacteriophage T7 RNA polymerase
  11061..2       -  terminator     T7 terminator (across the origin): transcription terminator for bacteriophage T7 RNA polymerase
>Addgene plasmid #234714 | pTcTurboID-GW | addgene full sequence | sequence record 473963 | Addgene NGS Result
AGTTATTGCTCAGCGGTGGCAGCAGCCAACTCAGCTTCCTTTCGGGCTTTGTTAGCAGCCCTATCCGGAT
ATAGTTCTCCTTTCAGCAAAAAACCCCTCAAGACCCGTTTAGAGGCCCCAAGGGGTTATGCTAGTTATTG
CTCAGCGGGCTAGCACCTGATTAATACGACTCACTATAGGGAGATCTCCCTATCAGTGATAGAGATCTAG
CCCCTCGAGATCCCCCAACGAGTTTCTTCAAAATATGCAGCGGATTCACTAAGAAACATTTTCACGCACG
AAAGCGAAATTATTATGATTGTTATTATAATACTTTTTCTTTGTTGTTTTATCCACTTATTATTGTTGTG
TTAAATTGTTTTTACCTTTTTTCTTTTCCAACTTCTTTTATGATGTCTTTTCTTTTTTTTTTTGGCTCTA
TAAGTTGTCTTGCGGCCGCCGGCATCGATTGGCCGCCACCATGTACCCGTATGATGTTCCGGATTACGCT
GGCTATCCCTACGACGTGCCCGACTATGCCGGGTACCCCTATGACGTCCCAGACTACGCAGCTAGCAAAG
ACAATACTGTGCCTCTGAAGCTGATCGCTCTCCTGGCTAATGGCGAGTTCCATAGTGGCGAACAGCTGGG
AGAAACCCTGGGCATGTCCAGGGCCGCTATCAACAAGCACATTCAGACTCTGCGCGACTGGGGCGTGGAC
GTGTTCACCGTGCCCGGAAAGGGCTACTCTCTGCCCGAGCCTATCCCGCTGCTGAACGCTAAACAGATTC
TGGGACAGCTGGACGGCGGGAGCGTGGCAGTCCTGCCTGTGGTCGACTCCACCAATCAGTACCTGCTGGA
TCGAATCGGCGAGCTGAAGAGTGGGGATGCTTGCATTGCAGAATATCAGCAGGCAGGGAGAGGAAGCAGA
GGGAGGAAATGGTTCTCTCCTTTTGGAGCTAACCTGTACCTGAGTATGTTTTGGCGCCTGAAGCGGGGAC
CAGCAGCAATCGGCCTGGGCCCGGTCATCGGAATTGTCATGGCAGAAGCGCTGCGAAAGCTGGGAGCAGA
CAAGGTGCGAGTCAAATGGCCCAATGACCTGTATCTGCAGGATAGAAAGCTGGCAGGCATCCTGGTGGAG
CTGGCCGGAATAACAGGCGATGCTGCACAGATCGTCATTGGCGCCGGGATTAACGTGGCTATGAGGCGCG
TGGAGGAAAGCGTGGTCAATCAGGGCTGGATCACACTGCAGGAAGCAGGGATTAACCTGGACAGGAATAC
TCTGGCCGCTACGCTGATCCGAGAGCTGCGGGCAGCCCTGGAACTGTTCGAGCAGGAAGGCCTGGCTCCA
TATCTGCCACGGTGGGAGAAGCTGGATAACTTCATCAATAGACCCGTGAAGCTGATCATTGGGGACAAAG
AGATTTTCGGGATTAGCCGGGGGATTGATAAACAGGGAGCCCTGCTGCTGGAACAGGACGGAGTTATCAA
ACCCTGGATGGGCGGAGAAATCAGTCTGCGGTCTGCCGAAAAGGAATTCAGCAGGGCCGACGAATCGATA
CGCGTGGATCCGTCGATCACAAGTTTGTACAAAAAAGCTGAACGAGAAACGTAAAATGATATAAATATCA
ATATATTAAATTAGATTTTGCATAAAAAACAGACTACATAATACTGTAAAACACAACATATCCAGTCACT
ATGGCGGCCGCATTAGGCACCCCAGGCTTTACACTTTATGCTTCCGGCTCGTATAATGTGTGGATTTTGA
GTTAGGATCCGTCGAGATTTTCAGGAGCTAAGGAAGCTAAAATGGAGAAAAAAATCACTGGATATACCAC
CGTTGATATATCCCAATGGCATCGTAAAGAACATTTTGAGGCATTTCAGTCAGTTGCTCAATGTACCTAT
AACCAGACCGTTCAGCTGGATATTACGGCCTTTTTAAAGACCGTAAAGAAAAATAAGCACAAGTTTTATC
CGGCCTTTATTCACATTCTTGCCCGCCTGATGAATGCTCATCCGGAATTCCGTATGGCAATGAAAGACGG
TGAGCTGGTGATATGGGATAGTGTTCACCCTTGTTACACCGTTTTCCATGAGCAAACTGAAACGTTTTCA
TCGCTCTGGAGTGAATACCACGACGATTTCCGGCAGTTTCTACACATATATTCGCAAGATGTGGCGTGTT
ACGGTGAAAACCTGGCCTATTTCCCTAAAGGGTTTATTGAGAATATGTTTTTCGTCTCAGCCAATCCCTG
GGTGAGTTTCACCAGTTTTGATTTAAACGTGGCCAATATGGACAACTTCTTCGCCCCCGTTTTCACCATG
GGCAAATATTATACGCAAGGCGACAAGGTGCTGATGCCGCTGGCGATTCAGGTTCATCATGCCGTTTGTG
ATGGCTTCCATGTCGGCAGAATGCTTAATGAATTACAACAGTACTGCGATGAGTGGCAGGGCGGGGCGTA
AACGCGTGGATCCGGCTTACTAAAAGCCAGATAACAGTATGCGTATTTGCGCGCTGATTTTTGCGGTATA
AGAATATATACTGATATGTATACCCGAAGTATGTCAAAAAGAGGTATGCTATGAAGCAGCGTATTACAGT
GACAGTTGACAGCGACAGCTATCAGTTGCTCAAGGCATATATGATGTCAATATCTCCGGTCTGGTAAGCA
CAACCATGCAGAATGAAGCCCGTCGTCTGCGTGCCGAACGCTGGAAAGCGGAAAATCAGGAAGGGATGGC
TGAGGTCGCCCGGTTTATTGAAATGAACGGCTCTTTTGCTGACGAGAACAGGGGCTGGTGAAATGCAGTT
TAAGGTTTACACCTATAAAAGAGAGAGCCGTTATCGTCTGTTTGTGGATGTACAGAGTGATATTATTGAC
ACGCCCGGGCGACGGATGGTGATCCCCCTGGCCAGTGCACGTCTGCTGTCAGATAAAGTCTCCCGTGAAC
TTTACCCGGTGGTGCATATCGGGGATGAAAGCTGGCGCATGATGACCACCGATATGGCCAGTGTGCCGGT
CTCCGTTATCGGGGAAGAAGTGGCTGATCTCAGCCACCGCGAAAATGACATCAAAAACGCCATTAACCTG
ATGTTCTGGGGAATATAAATGTCAGGCTCCCTTATACACAGCCAGTCTGCAGGTCGACCATAGTGACTGG
ATATGTTGTGTTTTACAGTATTATGTAGTCTGTTTTTTATGCAAAATCTAATTTAATATATTGATATTTA
TATCATTTTACGTTTCTCGTTCAGCTTTCTTGTACAAAGTGGTGATCGAGGCAGGCCCAAGCATTGTGCA
CAACAAATGCTTTTAGTAATCTCTGCATAAAGGTGAATAGTTTTCCTATCACCGGAATTATTTTTCTTCC
GTGGGCTTACCGTTTTCTGTCCTTGTAAGGTTTCTGAGATCGCGTTCCCATATATATATATCTTTTTTTC
AAGTGTTGATTTACTGAAGGAGCTTTTAATAATAATTTCAAGCCAGTCATAATCGGAATCTGAACATTCA
AGAGATTTTTTTTTTCAAACCTTCCTCCATGTTTGCGTGAGCGAGCTAGTCGATAGGAGTTTGCAGCTTT
GAGCTTTGATGGCTTGTTGGTGGTCGTTGACTTTTTTTTTGTGTGTGATGCTCACCCTCACGGCGGTTTG
ATCTTTGTCCATTTCTTGTTTTTTCTTCTTCTTTTTTCACATAACAAACAAACCAGGGAGAAAAACTTTT
TTAGGTTTTTTGTTTATATCGCGTTTTTTTTTGTTTCTAAGGATGTCTGACGATCGAATCAGGTGCTAGC
CCGCTGAGCAATAACTAGCATAACCCCTTGGGGCCTCTAAACGGGTCTTGAGGGGTTTTTTGCTGAAAGG
AGAACTATATCCGGATAGGGCTGCTAACAAAGCCCGAAAGGAAGCTGAGTTGGCTGCTGCCACCGCTGAG
CAATAACTAGCATAACCCCTTGGGGCCTCTAAACGGGTCTTGAGGGGTTTTTTGCTGAAAGGAGGAACTA
TATCCGGGGATCAAGCTTGGCGTAATCATGGTCATAGCTGTTTCCTGTGTGAAATTGTTATCCGCTCACA
ATTCCACACAACATACGAGCCGGAAGCATAAAGTGTAAAGCCTGGGGTGCCTAATGAGTGAGCTAACTCA
CATTAATTGCGTTGCGCTCACTGCCCGCTTTCCAGTCGGGAAACCTGTCGTGCCAGCTGCATTAATGAAT
CGGCCAACGCGCGGGGAGAGGCGGTTTGCGTATTGGGCGCTCTTCCGCTTCCTCGCTCACTGACTCGCTG
CGCTCGGTCGTTCGGCTGCGGCGAGCGGTATCAGCTCACTCAAAGGCGGTAATACGGTTATCCACAGAAT
CAGGGGATAACGCAGGAAAGAACATGTGAGCAAAAGGCCAGCAAAAGGCCAGGAACCGTAAAAAGGCCGC
GTTGCTGGCGTTTTTCCATAGGCTCCGCCCCCCTGACGAGCATCACAAAAATCGACGCTCAAGTCAGAGG
TGGCGAAACCCGACAGGACTATAAAGATACCAGGCGTTTCCCCCTGGAAGCTCCCTCGTGCGCTCTCCTG
TTCCGACCCTGCCGCTTACCGGATACCTGTCCGCCTTTCTCCCTTCGGGAAGCGTGGCGCTTTCTCATAG
CTCACGCTGTAGGTATCTCAGTTCGGTGTAGGTCGTTCGCTCCAAGCTGGGCTGTGTGCACGAACCCCCC
GTTCAGCCCGACCGCTGCGCCTTATCCGGTAACTATCGTCTTGAGTCCAACCCGGTAAGACACGACTTAT
CGCCACTGGCAGCAGCCACTGGTAACAGGATTAGCAGAGCGAGGTATGTAGGCGGTGCTACAGAGTTCTT
GAAGTGGTGGCCTAACTACGGCTACACTAGAAGAACAGTATTTGGTATCTGCGCTCTGCTGAAGCCAGTT
ACCTTCGGAAAAAGAGTTGGTAGCTCTTGATCCGGCAAACAAACCACCGCTGGTAGCGGTGGTTTTTTTG
TTTGCAAGCAGCAGATTACGCGCAGAAAAAAAGGATCTCAAGAAGATCCTTTGATCTTTTCTACGGGGTC
TGACGCTCAGTGGAACGAAAACTCACGTTAAGGGATTTTGGTCATGAGATTATCAAAAAGGATCTTCACC
TAGATCCTTTTAAATTAAAAATGAAGTTTTAAATCAATCTAAAGTATATATGAGTAAACTTGGTCTGACA
GTTACCAATGCTTAATCAGTGAGGCACCTATCTCAGCGATCTGTCTATTTCGTTCATCCATAGTTGCCTG
ACTCCCCGTCGTGTAGATAACTACGATACGGGAGGGCTTACCATCTGGCCCCAGTGCTGCAATGATACCG
CGAGACCCACGCTCACCGGCTCCAGATTTATCAGCAATAAACCAGCCAGCCGGAAGGGCCGAGCGCAGAA
GTGGTCCTGCAACTTTATCCGCCTCCATCCAGTCTATTAATTGTTGCCGGGAAGCTAGAGTAAGTAGTTC
GCCAGTTAATAGTTTGCGCAACGTTGTTGCCATTGCTACAGGCATCGTGGTGTCACGCTCGTCGTTTGGT
ATGGCTTCATTCAGCTCCGGTTCCCAACGATCAAGGCGAGTTACATGATCCCCCATGTTGTGCAAAAAAG
CGGTTAGCTCCTTCGGTCCTCCGATCGTTGTCAGAAGTAAGTTGGCCGCAGTGTTATCACTCATGGTTAT
GGCAGCACTGCATAATTCTCTTACTGTCATGCCATCCGTAAGATGCTTTTCTGTGACTGGTGAGTACTCA
ACCAAGTCATTCTGAGAATAGTGTATGCGGCGACCGAGTTGCTCTTGCCCGGCGTCAATACGGGATAATA
CCGCGCCACATAGCAGAACTTTAAAAGTGCTCATCATTGGAAAACGTTCTTCGGGGCGAAAACTCTCAAG
GATCTTACCGCTGTTGAGATCCAGTTCGATGTAACCCACTCGTGCACCCAACTGATCTTCAGCATCTTTT
ACTTTCACCAGCGTTTCTGGGTGAGCAAAAACAGGAAGGCAAAATGCCGCAAAAAAGGGAATAAGGGCGA
CACGGAAATGTTGAATACTCATACTCTTCCTTTTTCAATATTATTGAAGCATTTATCAGGGTTATTGTCT
CATGAGCGGATACATATTTGAATGTATTTAGAAAAATAAACAAATAGGGGTTCCGCGCACATTTCCCCGA
AAAGTGCCACCTGACGTCTAAGAAACCATTATTATCATGACATTAACCTATAAAAATAGGCGTATCACGA
GGCCCTTTCGTCTCGCGCGTTTCGGTGATGACGGTGAAAACCTCTGACACATGCAGCTCCCGGAGACGGT
CACAGCTTGTCTGTAAGCGGATGCCGGGAGCAGACAAGCCCGTCAGGGCGCGTCAGCGGGTGTTGGCGGG
TGTCGGGGCTGGCTTAACTATGCGGCATCAGAGCAGATTGTACTGAGAGTGCACCATATGCGGTGTGAAA
TACCGCACAGATGCGTAAGGAGAAAATACCGCATCAGGCGCCATTCGCCATTCAGGCTGCGCAACTGTTG
GGAAGGGCGATCGGTGCGGGCCTCTTCGCTATTACGCCAGCTGGCGAAAGGGGGATGTGCTGCAAGGCGA
TTAAGTTGGGTAACGCCAGGGTTTTCCCAGTCACGACGTTGTAAAACGACGGCCAGTGAATTCGAGCTCA
TTTGTGTCTAGTACATCATGGAGCGGTATTCTCTCCGGTGGCCCAGGTGGCGTCGGAAGGAATTGGTGTC
CCTCAGGATGTTTGGTTTTTCGTTTTTTTTTTTGCGGTCTTTTGTTTCGCATCGCCGTATCGTGTGCGGC
GCGACCTTCTTTTTGGCTCATTGGTCAGTGAGGTTTATAATAAAGTGGATCACTTGGGTTTTTGGCCCTT
TGCGGCGCACCCGCGGAATGGGGGAGGGATTTTCATAATGTAGTGTACATTGTGTGTGGGTCGCAAAATG
TCATGCCGTGTGCAATGTTTATTTGCGTGCTGTGCGTGTCCTTTTGTGATTCCCACCACTTGTGTGTATT
TTACCTTATCGTCTCTCCCTGCCGTTGGCTGTGCGTGAATTGTGCTTCGCATTCGTGGGAAATCAAAAGG
GGAATCAACGTGTTCTTTTTTTTCAGAAGGGGAGTCAAAGCGCCGTGTGGATGCCAAGTCTGTGCAAAAG
TTAACTATTATTACTACTGCTGCTGCTGCTGCCACTCCTACATATGCGCACAAGTACACTATATATATGC
GAATACACCTGTGTGTATTATGCTATGTGTGTGTCTGTGTGGGTGTGTAGGTGATGGGGTAGTGGTTGTA
TTATAGTATAGTATATATAGTAGTATACGGCAAAAGGCAAAGACACAAGCACGGCGAGTACGACGAACAA
ACCCATTTCACACATGAGTGTGCGCCACACACGCGACTGCTCCTTTTTTTTCTGCCTTGCCACCACCCCA
TATGTATATTATATATATATATATATAAGGGTGTGTGTGTGGTGAGAGAAAATAGGAAATGATTGCGTGT
GTGTCGCCGCCACGAACCTGTCAGATGCTTTCTTACGGTATTTTGTTGCATGCACCCGCGTACACACAAT
ATACACACACAAAAAAAACACCGATATGATGGCGAGTGTGCGATTCTCCTTTTATTGTCTTTTTCCTCCT
TTTCTGTGCTCTCTGCTGTGTGCCAATAAAACACACTCCTCCTATGTTTGGTGTAGTGTGTGTTATTTAT
TGTCCGCGCAAAAAAAAAAGCGAGTAGAGAAACGGGGGAAAAAGTAGTAAATAAATGGAGGACTGCTTCG
CAGCTGCCCTGCCGCACTGTTTTTGCTGCTGGGTTCGCAACGCGATGCTGTTGAGAGTGAAATCACATCA
CAAAAAGCACCCCTCAGACTGGTGTGAAGTGTGAAGTATGTGTACAAATGCGTGTGTGTGTGTATACACA
TTGACGAATAGCATACCAGGGAAAAAAGGGAGGACACTCTCTTTCGTGCGTGCTGAACTCTGTGTGTGTG
TGCTGCCGTTTTGTTTGCAGCTTGAAATGCTTGGTTGAATAGAAATCGGTACTTGATTGTTGCCGCATTT
CGAGGAATTTCATCCAAAAAAAAAAAGAGGTCAACAACAACCAACTGACAAACTTTGTGTTGGACCTGTG
TATGTGGTGGTGTGGTGGGGGAAGAGAAACACACACACAGACAAACACAAACACCATGTCATTTTGGCAT
GCGTGTGCGTGCGTGCGTGCGTTGAATATCCTCCACACACAAATATATATATATAATAATACCACAACAA
CATTTCAAAGGATCATCAATGTGTGTGAGACGTGTGCGTTTGTAGCGTGTGTGTATATGTGTTTTGTGTG
TTGTGTGGTGTAATGTGTGTGTGTGTCGTTCGTGCATATACACCTTATACACACACACATATAATACATA
CATAAATACACACACACGGCGAACGCCGCGGACCAACAACTTGAGATCTGGTTGATTCTGCCAGTAGTCA
TATGCTTGTTTCAAGGACTTAGCCATGCACGCCTCAGACTAGTAGCTCGGTGCACCCTGGGATATTTGCG
CACCCACCTTTCCCGTCGCAATCGGCGCCGTCCGAACGCGGAAATATTCCGAGAATAATACGGCTGGGCT
GCGCCGCGCGTTCCCCGCGTGAAACAATTATTGTGCGATGTGCAGCATCCTATTGTGGTGCTTTACCGCA
CACCAGTTTCCTTGCGGGGCTTATTTGGTGTGTCGGATTTTTAATTTTTTGATGATTCGGAGGAATTTTT
TACAATTTTTGGGTACCCCTAAAAAACTTTTTGGAGTTTCCGGGGTTCGATCCAACTTGTGCTTTTTTAA
CCGTCCATTTGTGTGAGCTCCACCGCGGTGGCGGCCGATCCCCCGGGCTGCAGGAATTCGATCCACACGG
CTAGCATACTCTAGCGGCATATACACAGGTGGGCTATAATGCCCAGTATTGTTCGAAAAAGTCCAAAGAA
CAACAACACTACGACGCATAATGCACAAACACTAAACTACACCTTAAACACCATCAGTGAAGAAAAAGAA
AAAAAAAGAAAAACAGCTTAAATCCTTAAAAAAAAAAAATCACACTAAATTAAAACAGTCAGTTATAAAC
AAAAAGAAACTGAACAACCAAAATCTTCCAATAACGCAAAGTTGTAAAAAATTACCACAAGCTGCATCAT
ACACCCAATCAAATCATCTACATTTTCCTTGCAATACCCCAAATCCTCGTACATTGATTAAACATTATTT
CACTCATCCTTCCGCATCATTAAATTGCTGCTTTTTGTTTCCCAAAGATGACCATAAATATAATTTCAAA
AAAAAAAAAGAAAAAAAAGTTATATATTTTTTTGTTGTTGTCCTTAAAGGGAAAAGTAAAATTGTTTTGC
TCTTGACACTGTGTCACTTGGATCGTGGCAGCACCGGTAACGATCATCACGGGACACGCATCGTGTATTA
TAAGATCCCTATTCGCAAAAGAAAGACCTGAAGTCATCGCCACGCCTACAACGGCATCTACTCTATTCCT
TTGCCCTCGGACGAGTGCTGGGGCGTCGGTTTCCACTATCGGCGAGTACTTCTACACAGCCATCGGTCCA
GACGGCCGCGCTTCTGCGGGCGATTTGTGTACGCCCGACAGTCCCGGCTCCGGATCGGACGATTGCGTCG
CATCGACCCTGCGCCCAAGCTGCATCATCGAAATTGCCGTCAACCAAGCTCTGATAGAGTTGGTCAAGAC
CAATGCGGAGCATATACGCCCGGAGCCGCGGCGATCCTGCAAGCTCCGGATGCCTCCGCTCGAAGTAGCG
CGTCTGCTGCTCCATACAAGCCAACCACGGCCTCCAGAAGAAGATGTTGGCGACCTCGTATTGGGAATCC
CCGAACATCGCCTCGCTCCAGTCAATGACCGCTGTTATGCGGCCATTGTCCGTCAGGACATTGTTGGAGC
CGAAATCCGCGTGCACGAGGTGCCGGACTTCGGGGCAGTCCTCGGCCCAAAGCATCAGCTCATCGAGAGC
CTGCGCGACGGACGCACTGACGGTGTCGTCCATCACAGTTTGCCAGTGATACACATGGGGATCAGCAATC
GCGCATATGAAATCACGCCATGTAGTGTATTGACCGATTCCTTGCGGTCCGAATGGGCCGAACCCGCTCG
TCTGGCTAAGATCGGCCGCAGCGATCGCATCCATGGCCTCCGCGACCGGCTGCAGAACAGCGGGCAGTTC
GGTTTCAGGCAGGTCTTGCAACGTGACACCCTGTGCACGGCGGGAGATGCAATAGGTCAGGCTCTCGCTA
AATTCCCCAATGTCAAGCACTTCCGGAATCGGGAGCGCGGCCGATGCAAAGTGCCGATAAACATAACGAT
CTTTGTAGAAACCATCGGCGCAGCTATTTACCCGCAGGACATATCCACGCCCTCCTACATCGAAGCTGAA
AGCACGAGATTCTTCGCCCTCCGAGAGCTGCATCAGGTCGGAGACGCTGTCGAACTTTTCGATCAGAAAC
TTCTCGACAGACGTCGCGGTGAGTTCAGGCTTTTTCATATCTCATTGCCCCCCGGGATCAGATCTGCAGG
GCTTCCCAACCTTACCAGAGGGCGCCCCAGCTGGCAAGCTAGTTCTAGAATTCTGTTCAATGTAATTGTT
GTTGGTAGATGGCTTTCAAAGTAAAAATATCACTTTCTGCATTCGTGCAGGAAACGTGGGAAAAGAGAGA
CAAGTGGAATGAAGGGGAGGTTGACAATTGTGGGTTTTGTGTTTCTTTTCTTGCATTCATTTACGGCCGC
TGTAATTATTATTATTATTATTATTATTTGTAGAGGACAGACATAAAATAAATTTGAGGTATTTTCCGCA
TTTTGTTTTTGTTTGTTTGTTTGCTTCTGAATGCAATGAGAATTTGTTTGTGCTCTTGTCTAATAAGACT
GTTGTGTCTGTTTTTTTGAGTCTCCTGAAGAAACTGGCAACTGTTGAACTTCGCTCACTTCCTGAATGCG
GATACGATAGATGAAATGCCCTATAGTGAGTCGTATTACAAGGTACCCCGGATATAGTTCCTCCTTTCAG
CAAAAAACCCCTCAAGACCCGTTTAGAGGCCCCAAGGGGTTATGCT
